Addgene plasmid #210154: pRH3044
Purpose: Protein quality control substrate and associated control YIp ADE2-LEU2 pTDH3::lys1-W151T-GFP::tADH1
Depositing lab: Randy Hampton. Depositing organization: University of California, San Diego (UCSD). Publication: Exploring the "misfolding problem" by systematic discovery and analysis of functional-but-degraded proteins. Flagg MP, Lam B, Lam DK, Le TM, Kao A, Slaiwa YI, Hampton RY. Mol Biol Cell. 2023 Dec 1;34(13):ar125. doi: 10.1091/mbc.E23-06-0248. Epub 2023 Sep 20. PubMed 37729018.
Backbone
  Vector backbone: pRH3022
  Vector type: Yeast Expression
Growth in bacteria
  Bacterial resistance: Ampicillin, 100 μg/mL
  Growth temperature: 37°C
  Growth strain: DH5alpha
  Copy number: High Copy
Gene/Insert
  Gene/Insert name: YIp ADE2-LEU2 pTDH3::lys1-W151T-GFP::tADH1
  Species: S. cerevisiae (budding yeast)
  Mutation: W151T
  Entrez Gene: LYS1 (a.k.a. YIR034C)
  Cloning method: Gibson Cloning
Terms and licenses: Academic/Nonprofit Terms; Industry Terms: Not Available to Industry
How to cite: pRH3044 was a gift from Randy Hampton (Addgene plasmid # 210154 ; http://n2t.net/addgene:210154 ; RRID:Addgene_210154)
