[The description below was written by a language model from this plasmid's Addgene catalogue record and pLannotate feature annotations shown in this document.]
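Description:
pRH3044 is a yeast integrating plasmid (YIp) of about 10.3 kb, built on the pRH3022 backbone for expression in Saccharomyces cerevisiae. In E. coli it is maintained through a high-copy ColE1/pUC-type origin and selected with ampicillin via the bla gene. The feature table shows no yeast replication origin or centromere, consistent with the YIp designation: stable maintenance in yeast depends on integration into the genome. Two yeast genes, ADE2 and LEU2, are present with their native promoters. The "ADE2-LEU2" naming suggests they provide homology for targeting and auxotrophic selection, although the record does not state which locus is used or how the plasmid is linearised. Remnants of a pBluescript-type framework are also annotated, including f1 origin sequences, MCS fragments, T3 and T7 promoters, lac promoter/operator elements and a lacZα fragment, along with short bom and rop fragments from pBR322.

The payload is a single expression cassette in which the strong constitutive TDH3 (GAP) promoter drives the LYS1 coding sequence fused in frame at its C-terminus to GFP and terminated by the ADH1 terminator. LYS1 encodes saccharopine dehydrogenase, which catalyses the final step of lysine biosynthesis. The allele here carries a W151T substitution. The deposit is described as one of a set comprising a protein quality control substrate and its associated control, and the associated study concerns proteins that remain functional yet are degraded. The GFP tag would let the abundance and turnover of the Lys1 variant be followed by fluorescence in yeast. The record does not spell out whether this particular variant is the substrate or the control.
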