Features (pLannotate 1.2.2; 25 found; start..end, strand, type, name):
     22..665     +  promoter       GAP promoter: S. cerevisiae TDH3; promoter for glyceraldehyde-3-phosphate dehydrogenase
    671..715     +  misc_feature   MCS (fragment): pBluescript multiple cloning site
    717..1835    +  CDS            LYS1: LYS1_YEAST - Experimental evidence at protein level: Swiss-Prot protein existence level 1. Catalyzes the NAD(+)-dependent cleavage of saccharopine to L- lysine and 2-oxoglutarate, the final step in the alpha-aminoadipate (AAA) pathway for lysine biosynthesis. From Saccharomyces cerevisiae (strain ATCC 204508 / S288c) (Baker's yeast).
   1863..2576    +  CDS            GFP: Aequoria victoria green fluorescent protein
   2597..2784    +  terminator     ADH1 terminator: S. cerevisiae ADH1; transcription terminator for the S. cerevisiae alcohol dehydrogenase 1 (ADH1) gene
   2789..2807    -  promoter       T7 promoter: promoter for bacteriophage T7 RNA polymerase
   2815..2970    +  CDS            lacZα (fragment): LacZα fragment of β-galactosidase; lacZ fragment
   2974..3402    +  rep_origin     f1 ori (sequence partly withheld): f1 bacteriophage origin of replication; arrow indicates direction of (+) strand synthesis
   3430..3481    -  misc_feature   bom (fragment): basis of mobility region from pBR322
   3637..5349    -  CDS            ADE2: PUR6_YEAST - Experimental evidence at protein level: Swiss-Prot protein existence level 1. From Saccharomyces cerevisiae (strain ATCC 204508 / S288c) (Baker's yeast).
   5350..5725    -  promoter       ADE2 promoter: S. cerevisiae ADE2
   5736..5849    +  rep_origin     f1 ori (fragment): f1 bacteriophage origin of replication; arrow indicates direction of (+) strand synthesis
   5850..5949    -  misc_feature   bom (fragment): basis of mobility region from pBR322
   6051..6086    -  CDS            rop (fragment): Rop protein, which maintains plasmids at low copy number; rop
   6399..7493    -  CDS            LEU2: 3-isopropylmalate dehydrogenase, required for leucine biosynthesis; S. cerevisiae LEU2; yeast auxotrophic marker
   7494..7901    -  promoter       LEU2 promoter: S. cerevisiae LEU2
   8069..8173    +  promoter       AmpR promoter: bla
   8174..9034    +  CDS            AmpR: β-lactamase; bla; confers resistance to ampicillin, carbenicillin, and related antibiotics
   9205..9793    +  rep_origin     ori: high-copy-number ColE1/pMB1/pBR322/pUC origin of replication
   9976..10068   +  CDS            lacI (fragment): lac repressor; lacI; The lac repressor binds to the lac operator to inhibit transcription in E. coli. This inhibition can be relieved by adding lactose or isopropyl-β-D-thiogalactopyranoside (IPTG).
  10081..10102   +  protein_bind   CAP binding site: CAP binding activates transcription in the presence of cAMP. E. coli catabolite activator protein
  10117..10147   +  promoter       lac promoter: promoter for the E. coli lac operon
  10155..10171   +  protein_bind   lac operator: The lac repressor binds to the lac operator to inhibit transcription in E. coli. This inhibition can be relieved by adding lactose or isopropyl-β-D-thiogalactopyranoside (IPTG). lac repressor encoded by lacI
  10216..10234   +  promoter       T3 promoter: promoter for bacteriophage T3 RNA polymerase
  10247..3       +  misc_feature   MCS (fragment) (across the origin): pBluescript multiple cloning site
>Addgene plasmid #210154 | pRH3044 | addgene full sequence | sequence record 415833 | Addgene NGS Result
GCTGCTTGGCGGTCGAGTTTATCATTATCAATACTGCCATTTCAAAGAATACGTAAATAATTAATAGTAG
TGATTTTCCTAACTTTATTTAGTCAAAAAATTAGCCTTTTAATTCTGCTGTAACCCGTACATGCCCAAAA
TAGGGGGCGGGTTACACAGAATATATAACATCGTAGGTGTCTGGGTGAACAGTTTATTCCTGGCATCCAC
TAAATATAATGGAGCCCGCTTTTTAAGCTGGCATCCAGAAAAAAAAAGAATCCCAGCACCAAAATATTGT
TTTCTTCACCAACCATCAGTTCATAGGTCCATTCTCTTAGCGCAACTACAGAGAACAGGGGCACAAACAG
GCAAAAAACGGGCACAACCTCAATGGAGTGATGCAACCTGCCTGGAGTAAATGATGACACAAGGCAATTG
ACCCACGCATGTATCTATCTCATTTTCTTACACCTTCTATTACCTTCTGCTCTCTCTGATTTGGAAAAAG
CTGAAAAAAAAGGTTGAAACCAGTTCCCTGAAATTATTCCCCTACTTGACTAATAAGTATATAAAGACGG
TAGGTATTGATTGTAATTCTGTAAATCTATTTCTTAAACTTCTTAAATTCTACTTTTATAGTTAGTCTTT
TTTTTAGTTTTAAAACACCAAGAACTTAGTTTCGACGGATCTGCAGGAATTCGATATCAAGCTTATCGAT
ACCGTCGACCTCGAGAATGGCTGCCGTCACATTACATCTAAGAGCTGAAACTAAACCCCTAGAGGCACGT
GCTGCCTTAACACCTACCACGGTTAAAAAACTGATAGCTAAGGGCTTCAAAATATATGTAGAGGACAGTC
CACAATCTACTTTCAATATTAACGAATATCGTCAAGCAGGTGCCATTATAGTGCCTGCAGGTTCATGGAA
AACCGCTCCACGCGACAGAATCATTATAGGTTTGAAGGAAATGCCTGAAACCGATACTTTCCCTCTAGTC
CACGAACACATCCAGTTTGCTCACTGCTACAAAGACCAAGCTGGGTGGCAAAATGTCCTTATGAGATTTA
TTAAGGGACACGGTACTCTATATGATTTGGAATTTTTGGAAAATGACCAAGGTAGAAGAGTTGCTGCCTT
TGGATTTTACGCTGGGTTCGCAGGTGCAGCCCTTGGTGTAAGAGACACTGCATTCAAGCAAACGCATTCT
GACGATGAAGACTTGCCTGCAGTGTCGCCTTACCCCAATGAAAAGGCATTGGTTAAAGATGTTACCAAAG
ATTATAAAGAAGCCTTAGCCACCGGAGCCAGAAAGCCAACCGTGTTAATCATTGGTGCGCTAGGAAGATG
TGGTTCCGGTGCCATCGATCTGTTGCACAAAGTTGGTATTCCAGATGCTAACATATTAAAATGGGATATC
AAAGAAACTTCCCGTGGTGGTCCCTTTGACGAAATTCCACAAGCTGATATTTTTATCAATTGTATATATC
TATCGAAGCCAATTGCTCCTTTCACTAACATGGAGAAACTGAATAATCCTAACAGAAGACTAAGGACCGT
GGTGGACGTATCAGCAGACACTACCAACCCTCACAACCCCATCCCAATATACACTGTGGCTACTGTGTTT
AACAAACCTACCGTTCTGGTACCTACCACTGCCGGGCCTAAATTATCTGTCATCTCTATTGATCACTTGC
CTTCTTTGCTGCCAAGAGAAGCTTCAGAATTTTTCTCTCATGATCTCTTACCATCTTTAGAGCTCCTACC
TCAAAGAAAAACTGCTCCTGTCTGGGTTAGAGCCAAGAAATTGTTCGATAGACATTGCGCTCGTGTTAAA
AGATCTTCAAGATTGGGTCGACGGATCCCCGGGTTAATTAACAGTAAAGGAGAAGAACTTTTCACTGGAG
TTGTCCCAATTCTTGTTGAATTAGATGGTGATGTTAATGGGCACAAATTTTCTGTCAGTGGAGAGGGTGA
AGGTGATGCAACATACGGAAAACTTACCCTTAAATTTATTTGCACTACTGGAAAACTACCTGTTCCATGG
CCAACACTTGTCACTACTTTCACTTATGGTGTTCAATGCTTTTCAAGATACCCAGATCATATGAAACGGC
ATGACTTTTTCAAGAGTGCCATGCCCGAAGGTTATGTACAGGAAAGAACTATATTTTTCAAAGATGACGG
GAACTACAAGACACGTGCTGAAGTCAAGTTTGAAGGTGATACCCTTGTTAATAGAATCGAGTTAAAAGGT
ATTGATTTTAAAGAAGATGGAAACATTCTTGGACACAAATTGGAATACAACTATAACTCACACAATGTAT
ACATCATGGCAGACAAACAAAAGAATGGAATCAAAGTTAACTTCAAAATTAGACACAACATTGAAGATGG
AAGCGTTCAACTAGCAGACCATTATCAACAAAATACTCCAATTGGCGATGGCCCTGTCCTTTTACCAGAC
AACCATTACCTGTCCACACAATCTGCCCTTTCGAAAGATCCCAACGAAAAGAGAGACCACATGGTCCTTC
TTGAGTTTGTAACAGCTGCTGGGATTACACATGGCATGGATGAACTATACAAATAGGGCGCGCCACTTCT
AAATAAGCGAATTTCTTATGATTTATGATTTTTATTATTAAATAAGTTATAAAAAAAATAAGTGTATACA
AATTTTAAAGTGACTCTTAGGTTTTAAAACGAAAATTCTTATTCTTGAGTAACTCTTTCCTGTAGGTCAG
GTTGCTTTCTCAGGTATAGTATGAGGTCGCTCTTATTGACCACACCTCTACCGGCAGCCCTATAGTGAGT
CGTATTACGCGCGCTCACTGGCCGTCGTTTTACAACGTCGTGACTGGGAAAACCCTGGCGTTACCCAACT
TAATCGCCTTGCAGCACATCCCCCTTTCGCCAGCTGGCGTAATAGCGAAGAGGCCCGCACCGATCGCCCT
TCCCAACAGTTGCGCAGCCTGAATGGCGAATGG
[124 nt withheld, positions 2974-3097]
C
[91 nt withheld, positions 3099-3189]
A
[49 nt withheld, positions 3191-3239]
CCTTTGACGTTGGAGTCCACGTTCTTT
[37 nt withheld, positions 3267-3303]
ACCCTATCTCGGTCTATTCTTTTGATTTATAAGGGATTTTGCCGATTTCGGCCTATTGGTTAAAAAATGA
GCTGATTTAACAAAAATTTAACGCGAATTTTAACAAAATATTAACGCTTACAATTTCCTGATGCGGTATT
TTCTCCTTACGCATCTGTGCGGTATTTCACACCGCATAGATCTTATGTATGAAATTCTTAAAAAAGGACA
CCTGTAAGCGTTGATTTCTATGTATGAAGTCCACATTTGATGTAATCATAACAAAGCCTAAAAAATAGGT
ATATCATTTTATAATTATTTGCTGTACAAGTATATCAATAAACTTATATATTACTTGTTTTCTAGATAAG
CTTCGTAACCGACAGTTTCTAACTTTTGTGCTTTGACAAGAACTTCTTCTTCTTGCTTTAATAAAAACTG
TTCCATTTTCGTTGTATAACTTGAATCATAAGCGCCAAGCAGTCTGACAGCCAACAGCGCAGCGTTCGTA
CTATTATTAATAGCGACGGTAGCTACTGGAACACCTCTAGGCATTTGCACAATTGAATGTAAAGAATCTA
CTCCATCTAGACAAGAACCTTTTACGGGCACACCGATGACAGGAAGTGGTGTCATTGCAGCCACCATACC
TGGCAAGTGAGCAGCCCCACCAGCTCCAGCGATAATTGTTTTAATTCCACGCTTGCTTGCGGAAATAGCA
TATGCTGACATCCTATGTGGAGTTCTATGAGCAGAGACTATTGTCACTTCAAATGGAACGCCAAAATCTT
TTAAAACCGCACATGCGGCAGACATTACCGGCAAGTCAGAGTCTGATCCCATGATGATTCCAACCAATGG
TTTGACCATTGCTTCCAAGTCCAACTTTTGAGCGACAGAGATTTTGATTGGAATATCAGTTCTACCTGTA
ATGTAGTTCAGCCTTTGTTCACATTCCGCCATACTGGAGGCAATAATATTTATGTGACCTACTTTTCTGT
TAGGTCTAGACTCTTTTCCATATAAGTACACTGAGGAACCTGGAGTCGCCAATGCTCTTTCGCAAGTTTC
TAGCTCTTTATCTTTTGTATGTTTGTCTCCAAGAACATTTAGCATAATGGCGTTCGTTGTAATGGTGGAG
AAAGATGTGAAATTCTTTGGCATTGGCAAATCCAATATTGATCTCAAATGAGCTTCAAATTGAGAAGTGA
CGCAAGCATCAATGGTATAATGTCCAGAGTTGTGAGGCCTTGGGGCAATTTCGTTAATAAGCAATTCCCC
TGTTTCTAAATAGAACATTTCCACACCAAATATACCACAACCGGGAAAAGATTTGATTGCATTTTCTGCC
AACAACTTCGCCTTAAGTTGAACGGAGTCCGGAACTCTAGCAGGCGCATAACATAAGTCACAAATATTGT
CCTTGTGGATAGTCTCTACAATTGGGTAAGAAAACACTAAACCGTTAACAGACCTCACAATCATGACTGC
TAATTCTTTAGTAAATGGTGCCCATTTTTCGGCGTACAAAGGACGATCCTTCAGTACTTCCAAAGCTTCC
GGAATCATTTCCTTATTCTTTACAACGAAGTTACCTCTTCCATCGTATGCCAAAGTCCTCGACTTCAAGA
CGAATGGAAAACCCAAATCTCTTCCAACATTCAATAGGGACGTCTCACTGGCTTGTTCCACAGGAACACT
TTGGGTAACTGCTATACCATTTTTGATTAAATGCTCTTTTTGAATATATTTGTCTTGTATCAATCTGATT
GTTTCTGGAGAAGGGTAAATTTTTAATTTGGGATGTTTTACTTGAAGATTCTTTAGTGTAGGAACATCAA
CATGCTCAATCTCAATCGTTAGCACATCACATTTTTCAGCTAGTTTTTCGATATCAAGAGGATTGGAAAA
GGAGCCATTAACGTGGTCATTGGAGTTGCTTATTTGTTTGGCAGGAGAATTTTCAGCATCTAGTATTACC
GTCTTAATGTTGAGCCTGTTTGCTGCCTCAACAATCATACGTCCCAATTGTCCCCCTCCTAATATACCAA
CTGTTCTAGAATCCATACTTGATTGTTTTGTCCGATTTTCTTGTTTTTCTTGATTGTTATAGTAGGATGT
ACTTAGAAGAGAGATCCAACGATTTTACGCACCAATTTATACATGAAATGCTCCATAATATTGTCCATTT
AGTTCTTAATAAAAGGTCAGCAAGAGTCAATCACTTAGTATTACCCGGTTCGTAGCCATGCAACAAGAGT
CATTTGTCAGCATAGCTGTAATAATCAATCATGACGTAAGAAATGTATCATAATTAAAAGTTGTTAAAGA
TGTCAGTGTTATGTTGGTGTTACAAAATTCTCGGCTTCTCACTAATATTTAATATCTCTTAAATTTTATC
TGTCTTTGATTCTTTTAAGAAAAGTTATGTATTATTCAAGAATTAATTCAGATCTATTCTTTTGATTTAT
AAGGGATTTTGCCGATTTCGGCCTATTGGTTAAAAAATGAGCTGATTTAACAAAAATTTAACGCGAATTT
TAACAAAATATTAACGCTTACAATTTCCTGATGCGGTATTTTCTCCTTACGCATCTGTGCGGTATTTCAC
ACCGCATATGGTGCACTCTCAGTACAATCTGCTCTGATGCCGCATAGTTAAGCCAGCCCCGACACCCGCC
AACACCCGCTGACGCGCCCTGACGGGCTTGTCTGCTCCCGGCATCCGCTTACAGACAAGCTGTGACCGTC
TCCGGGAGCTGCATGTGTCAGAGGTTTTCACCGTCATCACCGAAACGCGCGAGACGAAAGGGCCTCGTGA
TACGCCTATTTTTATAGGTTAATGTCATGATCTTTTTGTGTGGTGCCCTCCTCCTTGTCAATATTAATGT
TAAAGTGCAATTCTTTTTCCTTATCACGTTGAGCCATTAGTATCAATTTGCTTACCTGTATTCCTTTACA
TCCTCCTTTTTCTCCTTCTTGATAAATGTATGTAGATTGCGTATATAGTTTCGTCTACCCTATGAACATA
TTCCATTTTGTAATTTCGTGTCGTTTCTATTATGAATTTCATTTATAAAGTTTATGTACAAATATCATAA
AAAAAGAGAATCTTTTTAAGCAAGGATTTTCTTAACTTCTTCGGCGACAGCATCACCGACTTCGGTGGTA
CTGTTGGAACCACCTAAATCACCAGTTCTGATACCTGCATCCAAAACCTTTTTAACTGCATCTTCAATGG
CCTTACCTTCTTCAGGCAAGTTCAATGACAATTTCAACATCATTGCAGCAGACAAGATAGTGGCGATAGG
GTTGACCTTATTCTTTGGCAAATCTGGAGCAGAACCGTGGCATGGTTCGTACAAACCAAATGCGGTGTTC
TTGTCTGGCAAAGAGGCCAAGGACGCAGATGGCAACAAACCCAAGGAACCTGGGATAACGGAGGCTTCAT
CGGAGATGATATCACCAAACATGTTGCTGGTGATTATAATACCATTTAGGTGGGTTGGGTTCTTAACTAG
GATCATGGCGGCAGAATCAATCAATTGATGTTGAACCTTCAATGTAGGGAATTCGTTCTTGATGGTTTCC
TCCACAGTTTTTCTCCATAATCTTGAAGAGGCCAAAACATTAGCTTTATCCAAGGACCAAATAGGCAATG
GTGGCTCATGTTGTAGGGCCATGAAAGCGGCCATTCTTGTGATTCTTTGCACTTCTGGAACGGTGTATTG
TTCACTATCCCAAGCGACACCATCACCATCGTCTTCCTTTCTCTTACCAAAGTAAATACCTCCCACTAAT
TCTCTGACAACAACGAAGTCAGTACCTTTAGCAAATTGTGGCTTGATTGGAGATAAGTCTAAAAGAGAGT
CGGATGCAAAGTTACATGGTCTTAAGTTGGCGTACAATTGAAGTTCTTTACGGATTTTTAGTAAACCTTG
TTCAGGTCTAACACTACCGGTACCCCATTTAGGACCACCCACAGCACCTAACAAAACGGCATCAGCCTTC
TTGGAGGCTTCCAGCGCCTCATCTGGAAGTGGAACACCTGTAGCATCGATAGCAGCACCACCAATTAAAT
GATTTTCGAAATCGAACTTGACATTGGAACGAACATCAGAAATAGCTTTAAGAACCTTAATGGCTTCGGC
TGTGATTTCTTGACCAACGTGGTCACCTGGCAAAACGACGATCTTCTTAGGGGCAGACATTAGAATGGTA
TATCCTTGAAATATATATATATATATTGCTGAAATGTAAAAGGTAAGAAAAGTTAGAAAGTAAGACGATT
GCTAACCACCTATTGGAAAAAACAATAGGTCCTTAAATAATATTGTCAACTTCAAGTATTGTGATGCAAG
CATTTAGTCATGAACGCTTCTCTATTCTATATGAAAAGCCGGTTCCGGCGCTCTCACCTTTCCTTTTTCT
CCCAATTTTTCAGTTGAAAAAGGTATATGCGTCAGGCGACCTCTGAAATTAACAAAAAATTTCCAGTCAT
CGAATTTGATTCTGTGCGATAGCGCCCCTGTGTGTTCTCGTTATGTTGAGGAAAAAAATAATGGTTGCTA
AGAGATTCGAACTCTTGCATCTTACGATACCTGAGTATTCCCACAGTTAACTGCGGTCAAGATATTTCTT
GAATCAGGCGCCTTAGACCGCTCGGCCAAACAACCAATTACTTGTTGAGAAATAGAGTATAATTATCCTA
TAAATATAACGTTTTTGAACACACATGAACAAGGAAGTACAGGAGACGTCAGGTGGCACTTTTCGGGGAA
ATGTGCGCGGAACCCCTATTTGTTTATTTTTCTAAATACATTCAAATATGTATCCGCTCATGAGACAATA
ACCCTGATAAATGCTTCAATAATATTGAAAAAGGAAGAGTATGAGTATTCAACATTTCCGTGTCGCCCTT
ATTCCCTTTTTTGCGGCATTTTGCCTTCCTGTTTTTGCTCACCCAGAAACGCTGGTGAAAGTAAAAGATG
CTGAAGATCAGTTGGGTGCACGAGTGGGTTACATCGAACTGGATCTCAACAGCGGTAAGATCCTTGAGAG
TTTTCGCCCCGAAGAACGTTTTCCAATGATGAGCACTTTTAAAGTTCTGCTATGTGGCGCGGTATTATCC
CGTATTGACGCCGGGCAAGAGCAACTCGGTCGCCGCATACACTATTCTCAGAATGACTTGGTTGAGTACT
CACCAGTCACAGAAAAGCATCTTACGGATGGCATGACAGTAAGAGAATTATGCAGTGCTGCCATAACCAT
GAGTGATAACACTGCGGCCAACTTACTTCTGACAACGATCGGAGGACCGAAGGAGCTAACCGCTTTTTTG
CACAACATGGGGGATCATGTAACTCGCCTTGATCGTTGGGAACCGGAGCTGAATGAAGCCATACCAAACG
ACGAGCGTGACACCACGATGCCTGTAGCAATGGCAACAACGTTGCGCAAACTATTAACTGGCGAACTACT
TACTCTAGCTTCCCGGCAACAATTAATAGACTGGATGGAGGCGGATAAAGTTGCAGGACCACTTCTGCGC
TCGGCCCTTCCGGCTGGCTGGTTTATTGCTGATAAATCTGGAGCCGGTGAGCGTGGGTCTCGCGGTATCA
TTGCAGCACTGGGGCCAGATGGTAAGCCCTCCCGTATCGTAGTTATCTACACGACGGGGAGTCAGGCAAC
TATGGATGAACGAAATAGACAGATCGCTGAGATAGGTGCCTCACTGATTAAGCATTGGTAACTGTCAGAC
CAAGTTTACTCATATATACTTTAGATTGATTTAAAACTTCATTTTTAATTTAAAAGGATCTAGGTGAAGA
TCCTTTTTGATAATCTCATGACCAAAATCCCTTAACGTGAGTTTTCGTTCCACTGAGCGTCAGACCCCGT
AGAAAAGATCAAAGGATCTTCTTGAGATCCTTTTTTTCTGCGCGTAATCTGCTGCTTGCAAACAAAAAAA
CCACCGCTACCAGCGGTGGTTTGTTTGCCGGATCAAGAGCTACCAACTCTTTTTCCGAAGGTAACTGGCT
TCAGCAGAGCGCAGATACCAAATACTGTTCTTCTAGTGTAGCCGTAGTTAGGCCACCACTTCAAGAACTC
TGTAGCACCGCCTACATACCTCGCTCTGCTAATCCTGTTACCAGTGGCTGCTGCCAGTGGCGATAAGTCG
TGTCTTACCGGGTTGGACTCAAGACGATAGTTACCGGATAAGGCGCAGCGGTCGGGCTGAACGGGGGGTT
CGTGCACACAGCCCAGCTTGGAGCGAACGACCTACACCGAACTGAGATACCTACAGCGTGAGCTATGAGA
AAGCGCCACGCTTCCCGAAGGGAGAAAGGCGGACAGGTATCCGGTAAGCGGCAGGGTCGGAACAGGAGAG
CGCACGAGGGAGCTTCCAGGGGGAAACGCCTGGTATCTTTATAGTCCTGTCGGGTTTCGCCACCTCTGAC
TTGAGCGTCGATTTTTGTGATGCTCGTCAGGGGGGCGGAGCCTATGGAAAAACGCCAGCAACGCGGCCTT
TTTACGGTTCCTGGCCTTTTGCTGGCCTTTTGCTCACATGTTCTTTCCTGCGTTATCCCCTGATTCTGTG
GATAACCGTATTACCGCCTTTGAGTGAGCTGATACCGCTCGCCGCAGCCGAACGACCGAGCGCAGCGAGT
CAGTGAGCGAGGAAGCGGAAGAGCGCCCAATACGCAAACCGCCTCTCCCCGCGCGTTGGCCGATTCATTA
ATGCAGCTGGCACGACAGGTTTCCCGACTGGAAAGCGGGCAGTGAGCGCAACGCAATTAATGTGAGTTAG
CTCACTCATTAGGCACCCCAGGCTTTACACTTTATGCTTCCGGCTCGTATGTTGTGTGGAATTGTGAGCG
GATAACAATTTCACACAGGAAACAGCTATGACCATGATTACGCCAAGCGCGCAATTAACCCTCACTAAAG
GGAACAAAAGCTGGAGCTCCACCGCGGTGGCGGCC
